Addgene plasmid #40051: pEGFP-C1 hSlp2-a C2AB
Depositing lab: Fernando Martin-Belmonte. Depositing organization: Centro de Biologia Molecular Severo Ochoa. Publication: Synaptotagmin-like proteins control the formation of a single apical membrane domain in epithelial cells. Galvez-Santisteban M, Rodriguez-Fraticelli AE, Bryant DM, Vergarajauregui S, Yasuda T, Banon-Rodriguez I, Bernascone I, Datta A, Spivak N, Young K, Slim CL, Brakeman PR, Fukuda M, Mostov KE, Martin-Belmonte F. Nat Cell Biol. 2012 Jul 22. doi: 10.1038/ncb2541. PubMed 22820376.
Backbone
  Vector backbone: pEGFP-C1
  Backbone manufacturer: Clontech
  Backbone size w/o insert (bp): 4700
  Total vector size (bp): 5600
  Vector type: Mammalian Expression
  Selectable markers: Neomycin (select with G418)
Growth in bacteria
  Bacterial resistance: Kanamycin, 50 μg/mL
  Growth temperature: 37°C
  Growth strain: DH5alpha
  Copy number: High Copy
Gene/Insert
  Gene/Insert name: hSlp2-a C2AB (alt names: Synaptotagmin-like protein 2-a; Slp2-a C2AB; Exophilin4)
  Species: H. sapiens (human)
  Insert size (bp): 915
  Mutation: C2AB domains only (aa 597-910)
  GenBank ID: NM_032943.3
  Entrez Gene: SYTL2 (a.k.a. CHR11SYT, EXO4, PPP1R151, SGA72M, SLP2, SLP2A)
  Promoter: CMV promoter
  Tag / fusion protein: EGFP (N terminal on backbone)
  Cloning method: Unknown
  Sequencing primers: 5′ CATGGTCCTGCTGGAGTTCG
Resource information
  A portion of this plasmid was derived from a plasmid made by: Open Biosystems cDNA clone
Terms and licenses: Academic/Nonprofit Terms; Industry Terms: Not Available to Industry
How to cite: pEGFP-C1 hSlp2-a C2AB was a gift from Fernando Martin-Belmonte (Addgene plasmid # 40051 ; http://n2t.net/addgene:40051 ; RRID:Addgene_40051)
