[The description below was written by a language model from this plasmid's Addgene catalogue record.]
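Description:
pEGFP-C1 hSlp2-a C2AB is a mammalian expression plasmid built on the commercial pEGFP-C1 backbone, with a total size of about 5.6 kb (a 4.7 kb backbone plus a 915 bp insert). It is maintained as a high-copy plasmid in E. coli under kanamycin selection, and the same backbone provides neomycin resistance, so that transfected mammalian cells can be selected with G418 to derive stable lines. No feature table accompanies the record, so details such as the origin of replication and polyadenylation signals are not stated explicitly, and the cloning method is listed as unknown.

The payload is a truncated fragment of human synaptotagmin-like protein 2-a (Slp2-a, also called exophilin 4, encoded by SYTL2), covering only the tandem C2A and C2B domains, amino acids 597–910. The fragment derives in part from a commercial cDNA clone. It is placed downstream of and in frame with the EGFP coding sequence supplied by the backbone, so that the CMV promoter drives strong constitutive expression of an N-terminally EGFP-tagged C2AB fusion protein. C2 domains are generally membrane phospholipid-binding modules, and expressing them in isolation lets the localisation and function of this C-terminal region be examined separately from the rest of the protein by live or fixed-cell fluorescence microscopy. The associated publication concerns the role of synaptotagmin-like proteins in forming a single apical membrane domain in epithelial cells, which suggests use of this construct as a domain-mapping or localisation tool in studies of epithelial polarity and lumen formation.
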