>Addgene plasmid #40051 | pEGFP-C1 hSlp2-a C2AB | addgene partial sequence | sequence record 54590 | EGFP-C 5'-CATGGTCCTGCTGGAGTTCGTG-3'
GTCCGGACTCAGATCTCGAGCTCAAGCTTCGAATTCTGCAGTCGACGGAGACTTTGGCAATCTGGAAGTT
AAAGGAAATATTCAGTTTGCAATTGAATATGTGGAGTCACTGAAGGAGTTGCATGTTTTTGTGGCCCAGT
GTAAGGACTTAGCAGCAGCGGATGTAAAAAAACAGCGTTCAGACCCATATGTAAAGGCCTATTTGCTACC
AGACAAAGGCAAAATGGGCAAGAAGAAAACACTCGTAGTGAAGAAAACCTTGAATCCTGTGTATAACGAA
ATACTGCGGTATAAAATTGAAAAACAAATCTTAAAGACACAGAAATTGAACCTGTCCATTTGGCATCGGG
ATACATTTAAGCGCAATAGTTTCCTAGGGGAGGTGGAACTTGATTTGGAAACATGGGACTGGGATAACAA
ACAGAATAAACAATTGAGATGGTACCCTCTGAAGCGGAAGACAGCACCAGTTGCCCTTGAAGCAGAAAAC
AGAGGTGAAATGAAACTAGCTCTCCAGTATGTCCCAGAGCCAGTCCCTGGTAAAAAGCTTCCTACAACTG
GAGAAGTGCACATCTGGGTGAAGGAATGCCTTGATCTACCACTGCTAAGGGGAAGTCATCTAAATTCTTT
TGTTAAATGTACCATCCTTCCAGATACAAGTAGGAAAAGTCGCCAGAAGACAAGAGCTGTAGGGAAAACC
ACCAACCCTATCTTCAACCACACTATGGTGTATGATGGGTTCAGGCCTGAAGATCTGATGGAAGCCTGTG
TAGAGCTTACTGTCTGGGACCATTACAAATTA
